Addgene plasmid #209196: pAAV-CMV-FLEX-SaCas9-U6-sgCnr1
Purpose: Mutagenesis of Cnr1
Depositing lab: Larry Zweifel. Depositing organization: University of Washington. Publication: A cortico-amygdala neural substrate for endocannabinoid modulation of fear extinction. Gunduz-Cinar O, Castillo LI, Xia M, Van Leer E, Brockway ET, Pollack GA, Yasmin F, Bukalo O, Limoges A, Oreizi-Esfahani S, Kondev V, Baldi R, Dong A, Harvey-White J, Cinar R, Kunos G, Li Y, Zweifel LS, Patel S, Holmes A. Neuron. 2023 Jul 19:S0896-6273(23)00482-8. doi: 10.1016/j.neuron.2023.06.023. PubMed 37480845.
Backbone
  Vector backbone: pAAV-FLEX-SaCas9-U6-sgRNA
  Backbone manufacturer: Larry Zweifel (Addgene plasmid # 124844)
  Vector type: Mouse Targeting, AAV, CRISPR
Growth in bacteria
  Bacterial resistance: Ampicillin, 100 μg/mL
  Growth temperature: 37°C
  Growth strain: NEB Stable
  Copy number: High Copy
Gene/Insert
  Gene/Insert name: Cnr1
  gRNA/shRNA sequence: AAGGCCTGCATCGGAGACTGC
  Species: M. musculus (mouse)
  Entrez Gene: Cnr1 (a.k.a. CB-R, CB1, CB1A, CB1B, CB1R)
  Promoter: CMV
  Cloning method: Restriction Enzyme; 5′ cloning site Unknown (unknown if destroyed); 3′ cloning site Unknown (unknown if destroyed)
Terms and licenses: Academic/Nonprofit Terms; Industry Terms: Not Available to Industry
How to cite: pAAV-CMV-FLEX-SaCas9-U6-sgCnr1 was a gift from Larry Zweifel (Addgene plasmid # 209196 ; http://n2t.net/addgene:209196 ; RRID:Addgene_209196)
