[The description below was written by a language model from this plasmid's Addgene catalogue record and pLannotate feature annotations shown in this document.]
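Description:
pAAV-CMV-FLEX-SaCas9-U6-sgCnr1 is an AAV transfer plasmid for Cre-dependent CRISPR mutagenesis of the mouse cannabinoid receptor 1 gene (Cnr1, also known as CB1). It is built on the pAAV-FLEX-SaCas9-U6-sgRNA backbone and combines nuclease and guide RNA in a single vector. This is feasible because the Staphylococcus aureus Cas9 coding sequence is compact enough to fit, along with its regulatory elements, within the AAV packaging limit. The plasmid is propagated in E. coli through a high-copy ColE1/pUC-type origin with ampicillin selection (β-lactamase), and it also carries an f1 phage origin. AAV2 inverted terminal repeats flank the payload and allow it to be packaged into recombinant AAV. The left-hand ITR is annotated only as fragments in the sequenced record.

Between the ITRs, the CMV enhancer and promoter sit upstream of a FLEX (double-inverted) cassette. The SaCas9 open reading frame is fused to a nucleoplasmin nuclear localisation signal and a 3xHA epitope tag, and it lies in antisense orientation between oppositely oriented pairs of lox2272 and loxP sites. Without Cre, no functional Cas9 transcript is produced. In Cre-expressing cells, recombination inverts the cassette and locks it into the sense orientation, so that CMV drives a nuclear, HA-detectable SaCas9 transcript terminated by the bovine growth hormone polyadenylation signal. Downstream, a human U6 RNA polymerase III promoter constitutively expresses the Cnr1-targeting spacer joined to the SaCas9 guide scaffold. Gene disruption is therefore restricted to Cre-defined cell populations. The associated work used this approach to study endocannabinoid signalling in cortico-amygdala circuits during fear extinction.
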