Features (pLannotate 1.2.2; 26 found; start..end, strand, type, name):
     23..402     +  enhancer       CMV enhancer: human cytomegalovirus immediate early enhancer
    403..606     +  promoter       CMV promoter: human cytomegalovirus (CMV) immediate early promoter
    643..676     +  protein_bind   lox2272: Cre-mediated recombination occurs in the 8-bp core sequence (GGATACTT). lox2272 sites are compatible with each other, but incompatible with loxP or loxN sites (Lee and Saito, 1988). Cre recombinase
    677..726     -  intron         β-globin intron (fragment): internally truncated intron from human β-globin
    727..760     +  protein_bind   loxP: Cre-mediated recombination occurs in the 8-bp core sequence (GCATACAT). Cre recombinase
    770..798     -  CDS            3xHA (fragment): three tandem HA epitope tags
    809..825     -  CDS            3xHA (fragment): three tandem HA epitope tags
    836..852     -  CDS            3xHA (fragment): three tandem HA epitope tags
    859..906     -  CDS            nucleoplasmin NLS: bipartite nuclear localization signal from nucleoplasmin
    907..4062    -  CDS            cas9: CAS9_STAAU - Experimental evidence at protein level: Swiss-Prot protein existence level 1. CRISPR (clustered regularly interspaced short palindromic repeat) is an adaptive immune system that provides protection against mobile genetic elements (viruses, transposable elements and conjugative plasmids). CRISPR clusters contain spacers, sequences complementary to antecedent mobile elements, and target invading nucleic acids. CRISPR clusters are transcribed and processed into CRISPR RNA (crRNA). In type II CRISPR systems correct processing of pre-crRNA requires a trans- encoded small RNA (tracrRNA)
   4139..4172    -  protein_bind   lox2272: Cre-mediated recombination occurs in the 8-bp core sequence (GGATACTT). lox2272 sites are compatible with each other, but incompatible with loxP or loxN sites (Lee and Saito, 1988). Cre recombinase
   4173..4222    -  intron         β-globin intron (fragment): internally truncated intron from human β-globin
   4223..4256    -  protein_bind   loxP: Cre-mediated recombination occurs in the 8-bp core sequence (GCATACAT). Cre recombinase
   4287..4398    +  polyA_signal   bGH poly(A) signal: bovine growth hormone polyadenylation signal
   4501..4741    +  promoter       U6 promoter: RNA polymerase III promoter for human U6 snRNA
   4772..4847    +  misc_RNA       Sa gRNA scaffold: guide RNA scaffold for the Staphylococcus aureus CRISPR/Cas9 system
   4861..5001    +  repeat_region  AAV2 ITR: inverted terminal repeat of adeno-associated virus serotype 2 inverted
   5006..5057    -  misc_feature   bom (fragment): basis of mobility region from pBR322
   5076..5531    +  rep_origin     f1 ori (sequence partly withheld): f1 bacteriophage origin of replication; arrow indicates direction of (+) strand synthesis
   5532..5581    -  misc_feature   bom (fragment): basis of mobility region from pBR322
   5683..5718    -  CDS            rop (fragment): Rop protein, which maintains plasmids at low copy number; rop
   5813..5917    +  promoter       AmpR promoter: bla
   5918..6778    +  CDS            AmpR: β-lactamase; bla; confers resistance to ampicillin, carbenicillin, and related antibiotics
   6949..7537    +  rep_origin     ori: high-copy-number ColE1/pMB1/pBR322/pUC origin of replication
   7610..7637    +  repeat_region  AAV2 ITR (fragment): inverted terminal repeat of adeno-associated virus serotype 2 inverted
   7666..7693    +  repeat_region  AAV2 ITR (fragment): inverted terminal repeat of adeno-associated virus serotype 2 inverted
>Addgene plasmid #209196 | pAAV-CMV-FLEX-SaCas9-U6-sgCnr1 | addgene full sequence | sequence record 434415 | Addgene NGS Result
CGGCCTCTAGACTCGAGGCGTTGACATTGATTATTGACTAGTTATTAATAGTAATCAATTACGGGGTCAT
TAGTTCATAGCCCATATATGGAGTTCCGCGTTACATAACTTACGGTAAATGGCCCGCCTGGCTGACCGCC
CAACGACCCCCGCCCATTGACGTCAATAATGACGTATGTTCCCATAGTAACGCCAATAGGGACTTTCCAT
TGACGTCAATGGGTGGAGTATTTACGGTAAACTGCCCACTTGGCAGTACATCAAGTGTATCATATGCCAA
GTACGCCCCCTATTGACGTCAATGACGGTAAATGGCCCGCCTGGCATTATGCCCAGTACATGACCTTATG
GGACTTTCCTACTTGGCAGTACATCTACGTATTAGTCATCGCTATTACCATGGTGATGCGGTTTTGGCAG
TACATCAATGGGCGTGGATAGCGGTTTGACTCACGGGGATTTCCAAGTCTCCACCCCATTGACGTCAATG
GGAGTTTGTTTTGGCACCAAAATCAACGGGACTTTCCAAAATGTCGTAACAACTCCGCCCCATTGACGCA
AATGGGCGGTAGGCGTGTACGGTGGGAGGTCTATATAAGCAGAGCTCTCTGGCTAACTACCGGTGCTAGC
GTCGACTCCGGAATAACTTCGTATAGGATACTTTATACGAAGTTATGCAGAATGGTAGCTGGATTGTAGC
TGCTATTAGCAATATGAAACCTCTTAATAACTTCGTATAGCATACATTATACGAAGTTATGGCGCGCCTT
AAGCGTAATCTGGAACATCGTATGGGTAAGCGTAATCTGGAACATCGTATGGGTAAGCGTAATCTGGAAC
ATCGTATGGGTAGGATCCCTTTTTCTTTTTTGCCTGGCCGGCCTTTTTCGTGGCCGCCGGCCTTTTGCCC
TTTTTGATGATCTGAGGGTGCTTCTTAGATTTCACTTCATACAGGTTGCCCAGAATGTCTGTGCTGTACT
TCTTAATGCTCTGGGTCTTGGAGGCGATTGTCTTAATGATCCTGGGGGGCCTCTTGTCGTTCATGTTTTC
CAGGTACTCGCGGTAGGTGATGTCGATCATGTTCACTTCGATCCGGTTCAGCAGGTCGTTGTTCACGCCG
ATCACTCTATACAGCTCGCCGTTGATCTTGATCAGATCGTTGTTGTAGAAGGAGGCGATAAACTCGGCCT
GGTTGCTGATCTTCTTCAGCTTCTTAGCTTCCTCATAGCACTTGCTATTCACTTCGTAGTAGTTTTCTTT
TTTGATCACATCCAGATTCTTCACGGTCACGAACTTGTACACGCCATTGTCCAGGTACACGTCGAATCTG
TAGGGCTTCAGGGACAGCTTCACGACCTTGTTTCTGCTGTTGGGGTAGTCGTCGGTGATGTCCAGATGGG
CGTTCAGTTTGTTGCCGTAATACTTAATCTTCTTGATCACGGGGCCGTTGTCCTTTTTGGAGTACTTGGT
CAGGTAGTTCCCGGTTTCCTCGTAGTACTTGTACAGGGGATTCTTCTCGTCGCCGTACTGTTCCATAATC
AGCTTCAGTTTCTGGTAGGTCTGGGGGTCGTGGTGGTACATCAGCAGCTTTTCGGGGCTCTTGTTGATCA
GCTTTTTCAGCTTGTCATTGTCCTTGTCGTACAGGCCGTTCAGATTGTTCACGATCAGGGTGTTGCCCTT
GTCGTCCTTCCGGGTGGAGTACAGGGTGTCGTTAATCAGCTCTCTATTAGGCTTCTTGTCCACCCGGTGG
CTGTACTTGTAGTCCTTGAAGTCCTTAATGTGCTTGATCTGGTGGGGGGTGATGAAGATCTCTTTGTACT
CCTGCTCGGTTTCGATCTCGGGCATGCTCTCGGCCTGCTTTTCCTCGAACATCTGGTTTTCCATCACTTT
TTTGGCCTTGTCCAGTTTCTTCCACTCTTTGAAGATGAAATCGGCGTTGGCAATGATCAGGGCGTCCTCG
GCGTGGTGCTTGTACCCCTTGTTCCGCTCTTTCTTAAACTTCCACTTCCGCCGCAGAAAGCTGGTGAAGC
CGCCATTGATGGACTTCACTTTCACGTCCAGGTTGTTCACTCTGAAGTAGCTCCGCAGCAGGTTCATCAG
GCCTCTGGTGGCGTATCTGGTATCCACCAGGTTCCGGTTGATGAAGTCTTTCTGCACGGAGAACCTGTTG
ATGTCCCGTTCTTCCAGCAGATACTCTTTCTTGGTCTTGCTGATTCTGCCCTTGCCCTTGGCCAGATTCA
GGATGTGCTTCTTGAAGGTTTCGTAGCTGATCTTGCTGTCGCTGCTGCTCAGGTACTGGAATGGGGTCCG
GTTGCCCTTCTTGCTGTTTTCTTCCTGCTTCACGAGCACCTTGTTGTTGAAGCTGTTGTCGAAGGACACG
CTTCTGGGGATGATGTGGTCCACCTCATAGTTGAAGGGGTTGTTCAGCAGATCTTCCAGAGGGATGGCTT
CCAGGCTGTACAGGCACTTGCCTTCCTGCATGTCGTGCAGCTTGATCTTCTCGATCAGGTACTTGGCGTT
CTCTTTGCCGGTGGTCCGGATGATTTCCTCGATCCGCTCGTTGGTCTGCCGGTTCCGCTTCTGCATCTCG
TTGATCATTTTCTGGGCGTCCTTGGAGTTCTTCTCGCGGGCCAGCTCGATAATGATGTCGTTGGGCAGGC
CGTACTTCTTGATGATGGCGTTGATCACTTTGATGCTCTGGATGAAGCTTCTCTTCACGACGGGGCTCAG
GATGAAGTCGTCCACCAGGGTGGTGGGGATCTCTTTCTGCTGGGACAGGTCCACCTTCTTGGGCACCAGC
TTCAGCCGGTTGAAGATAGCGATCTGGTTGTCGTTGGTGTGCCACAGCTCGTCCAGGATCAGGTTGATGG
CCTTCAGGCTCAGGTTGTGGGTGCCGGTATAGCCCTTCAGATTAGAGATCTGCTCGATCTCTTCCTGGGT
CAGCTCGGAGTTCAGATTGGTCAGTTCTTCCTGGATGTCCTCGCTGCTCTGGTAGATGGTCAGGATCTTG
GCAATCTGATCCAGCAGCTCGGCGTTCTCAATAATCTCTTTCCGGGCGGTAATGTCCTTGATGTCGTGGT
ACACCTTCAGGTTGGTGAACTCGGGCTTGCCGGTGCTGGTCACTCTGTAGCCCTTAATATCCTCTTCGTT
CACGAGGATTTCTTTGGCGATCTGCTTCAGGGTGGGCTTCTTCTTCTGCTTGAACACGTTCTCGATGATC
TGGAACTTCTCGTAATATTCCAGCTTCTCGTTCTCGTCCCTGGTGATCACGAGATTGTTCAGGTCGTTCA
GGGCGTTGTACAGGTCGGCGTTGTAGGCGTACTTCACGCTCCGCAGTTCCTCGGGGAAGTAGGTGCAGTG
GCCCATCAGCATCTCGTACCATTCTTTGATGTCCTTCCAGCCGAAGGGGCTGCCCTCGCCAGGTCCCTCA
TAGTAGGTCCGCCGGGTTTCCAGCAGGTCGATGTAGGTGTCGATGAAGCTCTGGTCCAGCTGGTGGTAGG
CCTTCTGCACCTTCAGCAGCTGTTTGGCTTCTTTCACGTAGTCGCTGGTCTTGAATCTGTTGATGCTGCC
CCGCACTTCGCCGTCTTTCTTCAGCCGTTCCAGCTGCAGTTCGGCCACGTATTTCTCTTCCAGGGCCTTG
CTGTTCCGGCTGATCTGCTCTTTGGTGGACAGCTCGTTGCCGGTGTCCTCTTCCACCTCGTTCACGTTGT
GCACGCCTCTTCTCTTGGCCAGGTGCAGCAGGGCGGCAGAGAACTCTTCCTCGCTCAGCTTCTGGCTCAG
GCCCTTCACTCTGGCCTCGTAGGGGTTGATGCCGCTCAGCTCGCTGTGGTCGGTCAGCAGGTTGTAGTCG
AACAGCAGCTTCTTCACTCTCTGGATTCTATGCCGCCTCCGCCGCTTCAGCCTTCTGGCGCCTCTCTTGC
TCCGCCTGCCCTCGTTGTTTTCCACGTTGGCCTCTTTGAACAGCCGCACGCCGGCATCGATCACGTCCCG
TGTCTCGTAGTCGATGATGCCGTAGCCCACGCTGGTGATGCCGATGTCCAGGCCCAGGATGTAGTTCCGC
TTGGCTGCTGGGACTCCGTGGATACCGACCTTCCGCTTCTTCTTTGGGGCCATGCGGCCGCTGCAGACCG
GTGCTAGCATAACTTCGTATAAAGTATCCTATACGAAGTTATTTGCCTTAACCCAGAAATTATCACTGTT
ATTCTTTAGAATGGTGCAAAGAATAACTTCGTATAATGTATGCTATACGAAGTTATGAATTCCTAGAGCT
CGCTGATCAGCCTCGACTGTGCCTTCTAGTTGCCAGCCATCTGTTGTTTGCCCCTCCCCCGTGCCTTCCT
TGACCCTGGAAGGTGCCACTCCCACTGTCCTTTCCTAATAAAATGAGGAAATTGCATCGCATTGTCTGAG
TAGGTGTCATTCTATTCTGGGGGGTGGGGTGGGGCAGGACAGCAAGGGGGAGGATTGGGAAGAGAATAGC
AGGCATGCTGGGGAGGTACCGAGGGCCTATTTCCCATGATTCCTTCATATTTGCATATACGATACAAGGC
TGTTAGAGAGATAATTGGAATTAATTTGACTGTAAACACAAAGATATTAGTACAAAATACGTGACGTAGA
AAGTAATAATTTCTTGGGTAGTTTGCAGTTTTAAAATTATGTTTTAAAATGGACTATCATATGCTTACCG
TAACTTGAAAGTATTTCGATTTCTTGGCTTTATATATCTTGTGGAAAGGACGAAACACCGAAGGCCTGCA
TCGGAGACTGCGTTTTAGTACTCTGGAAACAGAATCTACTAAAACAAGGCAAAATGCCGTGTTTATCTCG
TCAACTTGTTGGCGAGATTTTTGCGGCCGCAGGAACCCCTAGTGATGGAGTTGGCCACTCCCTCTCTGCG
CGCTCGCTCGCTCACTGAGGCCGGGCGACCAAAGGTCGCCCGACGCCCGGGCTTTGCCCGGGCGGCCTCA
GTGAGCGAGCGAGCGCGCAGCTGCCTGCAGGGGCGCCTGATGCGGTATTTTCTCCTTACGCATCTGTGCG
GTATTTCACACCGCATA
[95 nt withheld, positions 5058-5152]
T
[46 nt withheld, positions 5154-5199]
C
[141 nt withheld, positions 5201-5341]
CCTTTGACGTTGGAGTCCACGTTCTTT
[37 nt withheld, positions 5369-5405]
ACTCTATCTCGGGCTATTCTTTTGATTTATAAGGGATTTTGCCGATTTCGGTCTATTGGTTAAAAAATGA
GCTGATTTAACAAAAATTTAACGCGAATTTTAACAAAATATTAACGTTTACAATTTTATGGTGCACTCTC
AGTACAATCTGCTCTGATGCCGCATAGTTAAGCCAGCCCCGACACCCGCCAACACCCGCTGACGCGCCCT
GACGGGCTTGTCTGCTCCCGGCATCCGCTTACAGACAAGCTGTGACCGTCTCCGGGAGCTGCATGTGTCA
GAGGTTTTCACCGTCATCACCGAAACGCGCGAGACGAAAGGGCCTCGTGATACGCCTATTTTTATAGGTT
AATGTCATGATAATAATGGTTTCTTAGACGTCAGGTGGCACTTTTCGGGGAAATGTGCGCGGAACCCCTA
TTTGTTTATTTTTCTAAATACATTCAAATATGTATCCGCTCATGAGACAATAACCCTGATAAATGCTTCA
ATAATATTGAAAAAGGAAGAGTATGAGTATTCAACATTTCCGTGTCGCCCTTATTCCCTTTTTTGCGGCA
TTTTGCCTTCCTGTTTTTGCTCACCCAGAAACGCTGGTGAAAGTAAAAGATGCTGAAGATCAGTTGGGTG
CACGAGTGGGTTACATCGAACTGGATCTCAACAGCGGTAAGATCCTTGAGAGTTTTCGCCCCGAAGAACG
TTTTCCAATGATGAGCACTTTTAAAGTTCTGCTATGTGGCGCGGTATTATCCCGTATTGACGCCGGGCAA
GAGCAACTCGGTCGCCGCATACACTATTCTCAGAATGACTTGGTTGAGTACTCACCAGTCACAGAAAAGC
ATCTTACGGATGGCATGACAGTAAGAGAATTATGCAGTGCTGCCATAACCATGAGTGATAACACTGCGGC
CAACTTACTTCTGACAACGATCGGAGGACCGAAGGAGCTAACCGCTTTTTTGCACAACATGGGGGATCAT
GTAACTCGCCTTGATCGTTGGGAACCGGAGCTGAATGAAGCCATACCAAACGACGAGCGTGACACCACGA
TGCCTGTAGCAATGGCAACAACGTTGCGCAAACTATTAACTGGCGAACTACTTACTCTAGCTTCCCGGCA
ACAATTAATAGACTGGATGGAGGCGGATAAAGTTGCAGGACCACTTCTGCGCTCGGCCCTTCCGGCTGGC
TGGTTTATTGCTGATAAATCTGGAGCCGGTGAGCGTGGAAGCCGCGGTATCATTGCAGCACTGGGGCCAG
ATGGTAAGCCCTCCCGTATCGTAGTTATCTACACGACGGGGAGTCAGGCAACTATGGATGAACGAAATAG
ACAGATCGCTGAGATAGGTGCCTCACTGATTAAGCATTGGTAACTGTCAGACCAAGTTTACTCATATATA
CTTTAGATTGATTTAAAACTTCATTTTTAATTTAAAAGGATCTAGGTGAAGATCCTTTTTGATAATCTCA
TGACCAAAATCCCTTAACGTGAGTTTTCGTTCCACTGAGCGTCAGACCCCGTAGAAAAGATCAAAGGATC
TTCTTGAGATCCTTTTTTTCTGCGCGTAATCTGCTGCTTGCAAACAAAAAAACCACCGCTACCAGCGGTG
GTTTGTTTGCCGGATCAAGAGCTACCAACTCTTTTTCCGAAGGTAACTGGCTTCAGCAGAGCGCAGATAC
CAAATACTGTTCTTCTAGTGTAGCCGTAGTTAGGCCACCACTTCAAGAACTCTGTAGCACCGCCTACATA
CCTCGCTCTGCTAATCCTGTTACCAGTGGCTGCTGCCAGTGGCGATAAGTCGTGTCTTACCGGGTTGGAC
TCAAGACGATAGTTACCGGATAAGGCGCAGCGGTCGGGCTGAACGGGGGGTTCGTGCACACAGCCCAGCT
TGGAGCGAACGACCTACACCGAACTGAGATACCTACAGCGTGAGCTATGAGAAAGCGCCACGCTTCCCGA
AGGGAGAAAGGCGGACAGGTATCCGGTAAGCGGCAGGGTCGGAACAGGAGAGCGCACGAGGGAGCTTCCA
GGGGGAAACGCCTGGTATCTTTATAGTCCTGTCGGGTTTCGCCACCTCTGACTTGAGCGTCGATTTTTGT
GATGCTCGTCAGGGGGGCGGAGCCTATGGAAAAACGCCAGCAACGCGGCCTTTTTACGGTTCCTGGCCTT
TTGCTGGCCTTTTGCTCACATGTCCTGCAGGCAGCTGCGCGCTCGCTCGCTCACTGAGGCCGCCCGGGCG
TCGGGCGACCTTTGGTCGCCCGGCCTCAGTGAGCGAGCGAGCGCGCAGAGAGGGAGTGGCCAACTCCATC
ACTAGGGGTTCCTG
