>Addgene plasmid #209196 | pAAV-CMV-FLEX-SaCas9-U6-sgCnr1 | depositor partial sequence | sequence record 407964 | NLS-SaCas9-HA
CCAAAGAAGAAGCGGAAGGTCGGTATCCACGGAGTCCCAGCAGCCAAGCGGAACTACATCCTGGGCCTGG
ACATCGGCATCACCAGCGTGGGCTACGGCATCATCGACTACGAGACACGGGACGTGATCGATGCCGGCGT
GCGGCTGTTCAAAGAGGCCAACGTGGAAAACAACGAGGGCAGGCGGAGCAAGAGAGGCGCCAGAAGGCTG
AAGCGGCGGAGGCGGCATAGAATCCAGAGAGTGAAGAAGCTGCTGTTCGACTACAACCTGCTGACCGACC
ACAGCGAGCTGAGCGGCATCAACCCCTACGAGGCCAGAGTGAAGGGCCTGAGCCAGAAGCTGAGCGAGGA
AGAGTTCTCTGCCGCCCTGCTGCACCTGGCCAAGAGAAGAGGCGTGCACAACGTGAACGAGGTGGAAGAG
GACACCGGCAACGAGCTGTCCACCAAAGAGCAGATCAGCCGGAACAGCAAGGCCCTGGAAGAGAAATACG
TGGCCGAACTGCAGCTGGAACGGCTGAAGAAAGACGGCGAAGTGCGGGGCAGCATCAACAGATTCAAGAC
CAGCGACTACGTGAAAGAAGCCAAACAGCTGCTGAAGGTGCAGAAGGCCTACCACCAGCTGGACCAGAGC
TTCATCGACACCTACATCGACCTGCTGGAAACCCGGCGGACCTACTATGAGGGACCTGGCGAGGGCAGCC
CCTTCGGCTGGAAGGACATCAAAGAATGGTACGAGATGCTGATGGGCCACTGCACCTACTTCCCCGAGGA
ACTGCGGAGCGTGAAGTACGCCTACAACGCCGACCTGTACAACGCCCTGAACGACCTGAACAATCTCGTG
ATCACCAGGGACGAGAACGAGAAGCTGGAATATTACGAGAAGTTCCAGATCATCGAGAACGTGTTCAAGC
AGAAGAAGAAGCCCACCCTGAAGCAGATCGCCAAAGAAATCCTCGTGAACGAAGAGGATATTAAGGGCTA
CAGAGTGACCAGCACCGGCAAGCCCGAGTTCACCAACCTGAAGGTGTACCACGACATCAAGGACATTACC
GCCCGGAAAGAGATTATTGAGAACGCCGAGCTGCTGGATCAGATTGCCAAGATCCTGACCATCTACCAGA
GCAGCGAGGACATCCAGGAAGAACTGACCAATCTGAACTCCGAGCTGACCCAGGAAGAGATCGAGCAGAT
CTCTAATCTGAAGGGCTATACCGGCACCCACAACCTGAGCCTGAAGGCCATCAACCTGATCCTGGACGAG
CTGTGGCACACCAACGACAACCAGATCGCTATCTTCAACCGGCTGAAGCTGGTGCCCAAGAAGGTGGACC
TGTCCCAGCAGAAAGAGATCCCCACCACCCTGGTGGACGACTTCATCCTGAGCCCCGTCGTGAAGAGAAG
CTTCATCCAGAGCATCAAAGTGATCAACGCCATCATCAAGAAGTACGGCCTGCCCAACGACATCATTATC
GAGCTGGCCCGCGAGAAGAACTCCAAGGACGCCCAGAAAATGATCAACGAGATGCAGAAGCGGAACCGGC
AGACCAACGAGCGGATCGAGGAAATCATCCGGACCACCGGCAAAGAGAACGCCAAGTACCTGATCGAGAA
GATCAAGCTGCACGACATGCAGGAAGGCAAGTGCCTGTACAGCCTGGAAGCCATCCCTCTGGAAGATCTG
CTGAACAACCCCTTCAACTATGAGGTGGACCACATCATCCCCAGAAGCGTGTCCTTCGACAACAGCTTCA
ACAACAAGGTGCTCGTGAAGCAGGAAGAAAACAGCAAGAAGGGCAACCGGACCCCATTCCAGTACCTGAG
CAGCAGCGACAGCAAGATCAGCTACGAAACCTTCAAGAAGCACATCCTGAATCTGGCCAAGGGCAAGGGC
AGAATCAGCAAGACCAAGAAAGAGTATCTGCTGGAAGAACGGGACATCAACAGGTTCTCCGTGCAGAAAG
ACTTCATCAACCGGAACCTGGTGGATACCAGATACGCCACCAGAGGCCTGATGAACCTGCTGCGGAGCTA
CTTCAGAGTGAACAACCTGGACGTGAAAGTGAAGTCCATCAATGGCGGCTTCACCAGCTTTCTGCGGCGG
AAGTGGAAGTTTAAGAAAGAGCGGAACAAGGGGTACAAGCACCACGCCGAGGACGCCCTGATCATTGCCA
ACGCCGATTTCATCTTCAAAGAGTGGAAGAAACTGGACAAGGCCAAAAAAGTGATGGAAAACCAGATGTT
CGAGGAAAAGCAGGCCGAGAGCATGCCCGAGATCGAAACCGAGCAGGAGTACAAAGAGATCTTCATCACC
CCCCACCAGATCAAGCACATTAAGGACTTCAAGGACTACAAGTACAGCCACCGGGTGGACAAGAAGCCTA
ATAGAGAGCTGATTAACGACACCCTGTACTCCACCCGGAAGGACGACAAGGGCAACACCCTGATCGTGAA
CAATCTGAACGGCCTGTACGACAAGGACAATGACAAGCTGAAAAAGCTGATCAACAAGAGCCCCGAAAAG
CTGCTGATGTACCACCACGACCCCCAGACCTACCAGAAACTGAAGCTGATTATGGAACAGTACGGCGACG
AGAAGAATCCCCTGTACAAGTACTACGAGGAAACCGGGAACTACCTGACCAAGTACTCCAAAAAGGACAA
CGGCCCCGTGATCAAGAAGATTAAGTATTACGGCAACAAACTGAACGCCCATCTGGACATCACCGACGAC
TACCCCAACAGCAGAAACAAGGTCGTGAAGCTGTCCCTGAAGCCCTACAGATTCGACGTGTACCTGGACA
ATGGCGTGTACAAGTTCGTGACCGTGAAGAATCTGGATGTGATCAAAAAAGAAAACTACTACGAAGTGAA
TAGCAAGTGCTATGAGGAAGCTAAGAAGCTGAAGAAGATCAGCAACCAGGCCGAGTTTATCGCCTCCTTC
TACAACAACGATCTGATCAAGATCAACGGCGAGCTGTATAGAGTGATCGGCGTGAACAACGACCTGCTGA
ACCGGATCGAAGTGAACATGATCGACATCACCTACCGCGAGTACCTGGAAAACATGAACGACAAGAGGCC
CCCCAGGATCATTAAGACAATCGCCTCCAAGACCCAGAGCATTAAGAAGTACAGCACAGACATTCTGGGC
AACCTGTATGAAGTGAAATCTAAGAAGCACCCTCAGATCATCAAAAAGGGCAAAAGGCCGGCGGCCACGA
AAAAGGCCGGCCAGGCAAAAAAGAAAAAGGGATCCTACCCATACGATGTTCCAGATTACGCTTACCCATA
CGATGTTCCAGATTACGCTTACCCATACGATGTTCCAGATTACGCTTAA
