>Addgene plasmid #209196 | pAAV-CMV-FLEX-SaCas9-U6-sgCnr1 | depositor partial sequence | sequence record 407965 | sgCnr1 & SaCas9 sgRNA scaffold
AAGGCCTGCATCGGAGACTGCGTTTTAGTACTCTGGAAACAGAATCTACTAAAACAAGGCAAAATGCCGT
GTTTATCTCGTCACTTGTTGGCGAGA
